Addgene plasmid #69973: pY001 (pFnCpf1_full)
Purpose: Expresses FnCpf1 locus including Cas genes and spacers 1-4 of CRISPR array.
Depositing lab: Feng Zhang. Depositing organization: Broad Institute. Publication: Cpf1 Is a Single RNA-Guided Endonuclease of a Class 2 CRISPR-Cas System. Zetsche B, Gootenberg JS, Abudayyeh OO, Slaymaker IM, Makarova KS, Essletzbichler P, Volz SE, Joung J, van der Oost J, Regev A, Koonin EV, Zhang F. Cell. 2015 Sep 23. pii: S0092-8674(15)01200-3. doi: 10.1016/j.cell.2015.09.038. PubMed 26422227.
Backbone
  Vector backbone: pACYC184
  Backbone manufacturer: New England Biolabs
  Backbone size w/o insert (bp): 4245
  Total vector size (bp): 10715
  Vector type: Bacterial Expression, CRISPR
Growth in bacteria
  Bacterial resistance: Chloramphenicol, 25 μg/mL
  Growth temperature: 37°C
  Growth strain: NEB Stable
  Copy number: Low Copy
Gene/Insert
  Gene/Insert name: FnCpf1 locus (alt name: Cpf1)
  Species: Francisella tularensis subsp. novicida
  Insert size (bp): 6569
  GenBank ID: WP_003040289.1
Terms and licenses: Academic/Nonprofit Terms; Industry Terms: Not Available to Industry
How to cite: pY001 (pFnCpf1_full) was a gift from Feng Zhang (Addgene plasmid # 69973 ; http://n2t.net/addgene:69973 ; RRID:Addgene_69973)
