[The description below was written by a language model from this plasmid's Addgene catalogue record, the feature table of its GenBank file and pLannotate feature annotations shown in this document.]
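Description:
pY001 (pFnCpf1_full) is a low-copy bacterial expression and CRISPR plasmid built on the pACYC184 backbone, carrying the native Cpf1 (Cas12a) CRISPR-Cas locus from Francisella tularensis subsp. novicida. It replicates through the p15A origin, which is compatible with ColE1-type plasmids, so it can be maintained in E. coli alongside a second plasmid. Selection is with chloramphenicol, conferred by the cat gene and its own promoter. The feature table also finds a full-length tetracycline efflux gene, several smaller TcR fragments, an IS1 fragment and short predicted E. coli ORF fragments. These are remnants of pACYC184, and the catalogue lists only chloramphenicol as the resistance.

The insert is catalogued at about 6.6 kb and is described as the FnCpf1 locus including the Cas genes and spacers 1–4 of the CRISPR array. The automated annotation identifies only the roughly 3.9 kb cas12a/cpf1 coding sequence. About 2.4 kb of unannotated sequence lies between it and the tetracycline gene, and this is presumably where the additional Cas genes and the truncated array sit, although the table does not label them. No heterologous promoter is annotated upstream of cas12a, and the record does not state which promoter drives the locus. The plasmid lets the Francisella system be reconstituted in a heterologous bacterial host, with the RNA-guided endonuclease expressed together with array-derived guide RNAs to study Cpf1-mediated interference against matching DNA targets. The sequenced record (10,653 nt) is slightly shorter than the catalogued total size (10,715 bp). The accompanying GenBank file covers only an 818 bp portion and has no annotated features.
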