Features (pLannotate 1.2.2; 11 found; start..end, strand, type, name):
    220..322     -  promoter       cat promoter: promoter of the E. coli cat gene encoding chloramphenicol acetyltransferase
    443..586     +  mobile_element IS1 (fragment): prokaryotic transposable element IS1
    705..760     -  rep_origin     RSF ori (fragment): Plasmids containing the RSF 1030 origin of replication can be propagated in E. coli cells that contain additional plasmids with compatible origins.
    848..1393    -  rep_origin     p15A ori: Plasmids containing the medium-copy-number p15A origin of replication can be propagated in E. coli cells that contain a second plasmid with the ColE1 origin.
   1706..5605    +  CDS            cas12a: CS12A_FRATN - Also known as cpf1 From Francisella tularensis subsp. novicida (strain U112).
   7989..9179    +  CDS            TcR: tetracycline efflux protein; tet; confers resistance to tetracycline
   9421..9546    -  CDS            YPB1_ECOLX (fragment): Protein predicted: Swiss-Prot protein existence level 4. From Escherichia coli.
   9682..9775    +  CDS            TcR (fragment): tetracycline efflux protein; tet; confers resistance to tetracycline
   9772..9829    -  CDS            TcR (fragment): tetracycline efflux protein; tet; confers resistance to tetracycline
   9816..9914    +  CDS            YPB2_ECOLX (fragment): Protein predicted: Swiss-Prot protein existence level 4. From Escherichia coli.
  10213..219     -  CDS            CmR (across the origin): chloramphenicol acetyltransferase; cat; confers resistance to chloramphenicol
>Addgene plasmid #69973 | pY001 (pFnCpf1_full) | addgene full sequence | sequence record 203079 | Addgene NGS Result
GAATTCCGGATGAGCATTCATCAGGCGGGCAAGAATGTGAATAAAGGCCGGATAAAACTTGTGCTTATTT
TTCTTTACGGTCTTTAAAAAGGCCGTAATATCCAGCTGAACGGTCTGGTTATAGGTACATTGAGCAACTG
ACTGAAATGCCTCAAAATGTTCTTTACGATGCCATTGGGATATATCAACGGTGGTATATCCAGTGATTTT
TTTCTCCATTTTAGCTTCCTTAGCTCCTGAAAATCTCGATAACTCAAAAAATACGCCCGGTAGTGATCTT
ATTTCATTATGGTGAAAGTTGGAACCTCTTACGTGCCGATCAACGTCTCATTTTCGCCAAAAGTTGGCCC
AGGGCTTCCCGGTATCAACAGGGACACCAGGATTTATTTATTCTGCGAAGTGATCTTCCGTCACAGGTAT
TTATTCGGCGCAAAGTGCGTCGGGTGATGCTGCCAACTTACTGATTTAGTGTATGATGGTGTTTTTGAGG
TGCTCCAGTGGCTTCTGTTTCTATCAGCTGTCCCTCCTGTTCAGCTACTGACGGGGTGGTGCGTAACGGC
AAAAGCACCGCCGGACATCAGCGCTAGCGGAGTGTATACTGGCTTACTATGTTGGCACTGATGAGGGTGT
CAGTGAAGTGCTTCATGTGGCAGGAGAAAAAAGGCTGCACCGGTGCGTCAGCAGAATATGTGATACAGGA
TATATTCCGCTTCCTCGCTCACTGACTCGCTACGCTCGGTCGTTCGACTGCGGCGAGCGGAAATGGCTTA
CGAACGGGGCGGAGATTTCCTGGAAGATGCCAGGAAGATACTTAACAGGGAAGTGAGAGGGCCGCGGCAA
AGCCGTTTTTCCATAGGCTCCGCCCCCCTGACAAGCATCACGAAATCTGACGCTCAAATCAGTGGTGGCG
AAACCCGACAGGACTATAAAGATACCAGGCGTTTCCCCCTGGCGGCTCCCTCGTGCGCTCTCCTGTTCCT
GCCTTTCGGTTTACCGGTGTCATTCCGCTGTTATGGCCGCGTTTGTCTCATTCCACGCCTGACACTCAGT
TCCGGGTAGGCAGTTCGCTCCAAGCTGGACTGTATGCACGAACCCCCCGTTCAGTCCGACCGCTGCGCCT
TATCCGGTAACTATCGTCTTGAGTCCAACCCGGAAAGACATGCAAAAGCACCACTGGCAGCAGCCACTGG
TAATTGATTTAGAGGAGTTAGTCTTGAAGTCATGCGCCGGTTAAGGCTAAACTGAAAGGACAAGTTTTGG
TGACTGCGCTCCTCCAAGCCAGTTACCTCGGTTCAAAGAGTTGGTAGCTCAGAGAACCTTCGAAAAACCG
CCCTGCAAGGCGGTTTTTTCGTTTTCAGAGCAAGAGATTACGCGCAGACCAAAACGATCTCAAGAAGATC
ATCTTATTAATCAGATAAAATATTTTGATGCAATATTTGTCTTAGGTCATCCAAGTTATTATCCAAAATT
TGGTTTTAAACCAGCCACAGAATATCAGATAAAATGTGAATATGATGTCCCAGCGGATGTTTTTATGGTA
CTAGATTTGTCAGCTAAACTAGCTAGTTTAAAAGGACAAACTGTCTACTATGCCGATGAGTTTGGCAAAA
TTTTTTAGATCTACAAAATTATAAACTAAATAAAGATTCTTATAATAACTTTATATATAATCGAAATGTA
GAGAATTTTATAAGGAGTCTTTATCATGTCAATTTATCAAGAATTTGTTAATAAATATAGTTTAAGTAAA
ACTCTAAGATTTGAGTTAATCCCACAGGGTAAAACACTTGAAAACATAAAAGCAAGAGGTTTGATTTTAG
ATGATGAGAAAAGAGCTAAAGACTACAAAAAGGCTAAACAAATAATTGATAAATATCATCAGTTTTTTAT
AGAGGAGATATTAAGTTCGGTTTGTATTAGCGAAGATTTATTACAAAACTATTCTGATGTTTATTTTAAA
CTTAAAAAGAGTGATGATGATAATCTACAAAAAGATTTTAAAAGTGCAAAAGATACGATAAAGAAACAAA
TATCTGAATATATAAAGGACTCAGAGAAATTTAAGAATTTGTTTAATCAAAACCTTATCGATGCTAAAAA
AGGGCAAGAGTCAGATTTAATTCTATGGCTAAAGCAATCTAAGGATAATGGTATAGAACTATTTAAAGCC
AATAGTGATATCACAGATATAGATGAGGCGTTAGAAATAATCAAATCTTTTAAAGGTTGGACAACTTATT
TTAAGGGTTTTCATGAAAATAGAAAAAATGTTTATAGTAGCAATGATATTCCTACATCTATTATTTATAG
GATAGTAGATGATAATTTGCCTAAATTTCTAGAAAATAAAGCTAAGTATGAGAGTTTAAAAGACAAAGCT
CCAGAAGCTATAAACTATGAACAAATTAAAAAAGATTTGGCAGAAGAGCTAACCTTTGATATTGACTACA
AAACATCTGAAGTTAATCAAAGAGTTTTTTCACTTGATGAAGTTTTTGAGATAGCAAACTTTAATAATTA
TCTAAATCAAAGTGGTATTACTAAATTTAATACTATTATTGGTGGTAAATTTGTAAATGGTGAAAATACA
AAGAGAAAAGGTATAAATGAATATATAAATCTATACTCACAGCAAATAAATGATAAAACACTCAAAAAAT
ATAAAATGAGTGTTTTATTTAAGCAAATTTTAAGTGATACAGAATCTAAATCTTTTGTAATTGATAAGTT
AGAAGATGATAGTGATGTAGTTACAACGATGCAAAGTTTTTATGAGCAAATAGCAGCTTTTAAAACAGTA
GAAGAAAAATCTATTAAAGAAACACTATCTTTATTATTTGATGATTTAAAAGCTCAAAAACTTGATTTGA
GTAAAATTTATTTTAAAAATGATAAATCTCTTACTGATCTATCACAACAAGTTTTTGATGATTATAGTGT
TATTGGTACAGCGGTACTAGAATATATAACTCAACAAATAGCACCTAAAAATCTTGATAACCCTAGTAAG
AAAGAGCAAGAATTAATAGCCAAAAAAACTGAAAAAGCAAAATACTTATCTCTAGAAACTATAAAGCTTG
CCTTAGAAGAATTTAATAAGCATAGAGATATAGATAAACAGTGTAGGTTTGAAGAAATACTTGCAAACTT
TGCGGCTATTCCGATGATATTTGATGAAATAGCTCAAAACAAAGACAATTTGGCACAGATATCTATCAAA
TATCAAAATCAAGGTAAAAAAGACCTACTTCAAGCTAGTGCGGAAGATGATGTTAAAGCTATCAAGGATC
TTTTAGATCAAACTAATAATCTCTTACATAAACTAAAAATATTTCATATTAGTCAGTCAGAAGATAAGGC
AAATATTTTAGACAAGGATGAGCATTTTTATCTAGTATTTGAGGAGTGCTACTTTGAGCTAGCGAATATA
GTGCCTCTTTATAACAAAATTAGAAACTATATAACTCAAAAGCCATATAGTGATGAGAAATTTAAGCTCA
ATTTTGAGAACTCGACTTTGGCTAATGGTTGGGATAAAAATAAAGAGCCTGACAATACGGCAATTTTATT
TATCAAAGATGATAAATATTATCTGGGTGTGATGAATAAGAAAAATAACAAAATATTTGATGATAAAGCT
ATCAAAGAAAATAAAGGCGAGGGTTATAAAAAAATTGTTTATAAACTTTTACCTGGCGCAAATAAAATGT
TACCTAAGGTTTTCTTTTCTGCTAAATCTATAAAATTTTATAATCCTAGTGAAGATATACTTAGAATAAG
AAATCATTCCACACATACAAAAAATGGTAGTCCTCAAAAAGGATATGAAAAATTTGAGTTTAATATTGAA
GATTGCCGAAAATTTATAGATTTTTATAAACAGTCTATAAGTAAGCATCCGGAGTGGAAAGATTTTGGAT
TTAGATTTTCTGATACTCAAAGATATAATTCTATAGATGAATTTTATAGAGAAGTTGAAAATCAAGGCTA
CAAACTAACTTTTGAAAATATATCAGAGAGCTATATTGATAGCGTAGTTAATCAGGGTAAATTGTACCTA
TTCCAAATCTATAATAAAGATTTTTCAGCTTATAGCAAAGGGCGACCAAATCTACATACTTTATATTGGA
AAGCGCTGTTTGATGAGAGAAATCTTCAAGATGTGGTTTATAAGCTAAATGGTGAGGCAGAGCTTTTTTA
TCGTAAACAATCAATACCTAAAAAAATCACTCACCCAGCTAAAGAGGCAATAGCTAATAAAAACAAAGAT
AATCCTAAAAAAGAGAGTGTTTTTGAATATGATTTAATCAAAGATAAACGCTTTACTGAAGATAAGTTTT
TCTTTCACTGTCCTATTACAATCAATTTTAAATCTAGTGGAGCTAATAAGTTTAATGATGAAATCAATTT
ATTGCTAAAAGAAAAAGCAAATGATGTTCATATATTAAGTATAGATAGAGGTGAAAGACATTTAGCTTAC
TATACTTTGGTAGATGGTAAAGGCAATATCATCAAACAAGATACTTTCAACATCATTGGTAATGATAGAA
TGAAAACAAACTACCATGATAAGCTTGCTGCAATAGAGAAAGATAGGGATTCAGCTAGGAAAGACTGGAA
AAAGATAAATAACATCAAAGAGATGAAAGAGGGCTATCTATCTCAGGTAGTTCATGAAATAGCTAAGCTA
GTTATAGAGTATAATGCTATTGTGGTTTTTGAGGATTTAAATTTTGGATTTAAAAGAGGGCGTTTCAAGG
TAGAGAAGCAGGTCTATCAAAAGTTAGAAAAAATGCTAATTGAGAAACTAAACTATCTAGTTTTCAAAGA
TAATGAGTTTGATAAAACTGGGGGAGTGCTTAGAGCTTATCAGCTAACAGCACCTTTTGAGACTTTTAAA
AAGATGGGTAAACAAACAGGTATTATCTACTATGTACCAGCTGGTTTTACTTCAAAAATTTGTCCTGTAA
CTGGTTTTGTAAATCAGTTATATCCTAAGTATGAAAGTGTCAGCAAATCTCAAGAGTTCTTTAGTAAGTT
TGACAAGATTTGTTATAACCTTGATAAGGGCTATTTTGAGTTTAGTTTTGATTATAAAAACTTTGGTGAC
AAGGCTGCCAAAGGCAAGTGGACTATAGCTAGCTTTGGGAGTAGATTGATTAACTTTAGAAATTCAGATA
AAAATCATAATTGGGATACTCGAGAAGTTTATCCAACTAAAGAGTTGGAGAAATTGCTAAAAGATTATTC
TATCGAATATGGGCATGGCGAATGTATCAAAGCAGCTATTTGCGGTGAGAGCGACAAAAAGTTTTTTGCT
AAGCTAACTAGTGTCCTAAATACTATCTTACAAATGCGTAACTCAAAAACAGGTACTGAGTTAGATTATC
TAATTTCACCAGTAGCAGATGTAAATGGCAATTTCTTTGATTCGCGACAGGCGCCAAAAAATATGCCTCA
AGATGCTGATGCCAATGGTGCTTATCATATTGGGCTAAAAGGTCTGATGCTACTAGGTAGGATCAAAAAT
AATCAAGAGGGCAAAAAACTCAATTTGGTTATCAAAAATGAAGAGTATTTTGAGTTCGTGCAGAATAGGA
ATAACTAATTCATTCAAGAATATATTACCCTGTCAGTTTAGCGACTATTACCTCTTTAATAATTTGCAGG
GGAATTATTTTAGTAATAGTAATATACACAAGAGTTATTGATTATATGGAAAATTATATTTAGATAACAT
GGTTAAATGATTTTATATTCTGTCCTTACTCGATATATTTGCATAATATCTATAGTAATGCCTCAGATAC
TACATACTATTCATCTAGCCAAACAAAAGGGCGCGATGCTCATAAAAGTATCGATAAAGGAATCTATAGT
ACCAAAAAAGATGACCTGATCGGTATCGATGTTATTAACCATAAATATGGTTTGGTTGGTAAAATTGATG
TTTTTCATAAAGATAAGGGCTTACTTGTGGAGAGAAAAAGGCAAATCAAGACTATCTATGATGGCTATAA
ATATCAGCTTTATGCGCAATATTTTTGTCTCCAAGAGATGGGCTATGATGTCAAAGCCATTAAATTTTAT
TCGATGGTTGATAATAAATCATACCCAATAGCTATACCAACTTCAGCTGAGTTAGAAAAGTTTGAAAAAC
ATATTCAAACAATCAAGCAATATAATCCAATGGATAACTCATTTAGGCAAAATATTGAAAAGTGTAAATT
TTGTATATATGCAAACTTATGTGATAAAACGGACTTGTAGATTATGTTTAGTAAAAATGATATTGAATCA
AAGAATATAGTTTTTGTTAATATTTTTGATGGAGTGAAACTTAGTCTATCATTGGGGAATATAGTTATAA
AAGATAAAGAAACTGATGAGGTGAAAACTAAGCTTTCTGTTCATAAAGTTCTTGCATTGTTTATCGTAGG
TAATATGACGATGACCTCGCAACTTTTAGAGACCTGTAAGAAAAATGCTATACAGCTAGTTTTTATGAAA
AATAGCTTTAGACCATATCTATGTTTTGGTGATATTGCTGAGGCTAATTTTTTAGCTAGATATAAGCAAT
ATAGTGTAGTTGAGCAAGATATAAGTTTAGCAAGGATTTTTATAACATCAAAGATACGCAATCAACATAA
CTTAGTCAAAAGCCTAAGAGATAAAACTCCAGAGCAGCAAGAGATAGTCAAAAAGAATAAACAGCTAATA
GCAGAGTTAGAAAATACAACAAGCCTAGCGGAGCTAATGGGTATAGAGGGCAATGTTGCCAAAAATTTCT
TCAAAGGATTCTATGGACATTTAGATAGTTGGCAAGGGCGCAAACCTAGAATAAAACAGGATCCATATAA
TGTTGTTTTAGACTTGGGCTATAGTATGTTGTTTAATTTTGTAGAGTGTTTTTTGCGACTTTTTGGCTTT
GATTTATACAAGGGCTTTTGTCATCAGACTTGGTATAAGCGTAAATCCCTAGTTTGTGACTTTGTTGAGC
CATTTAGATGTATAGTGGATAACCAAGTTAGAAAATCATGGAATCTCGGGCAATTTTCTGTAGAGGATTT
TGGTTGCAAAAATGAGCAGTTTTATATAAAAAAAGATAAAACAAAAGACTACTCAAAAATACTTTTTGCC
GAGATTATCAGCTACAAGCTAGAGATATTTGAATATGTAAGAGAATTTTATCGTGCCTTTATGCGAGGCA
AAGAAATTGCAGAGTATCCAATATTTTGTTATGAAACTAGGAGGGTGTATGTTGATAGTCAGTTATGATT
TTAGTAATAATAAAGTACGTGCAAAGTTTGCCAAATTTCTAGAAAGTTATGGTGTACGTTTACAATATTC
GGTATTTGAGCTCAAATATAGCAAGAGAATGTTAGACTTGATTTTAGCTGAGATAGAAAATAACTATGTA
CCACTATTTACAAATGCTGATAGTGTTTTAATCTTTAATGCTCCAGATAAAGATGTGATAAAATATGGTT
ATGCGATTCATAGAGAACAAGAGGTTGTTTTTATAGACTAAAAATTGCAAACCTTAGTCTTTATGTTAAA
ATAACTACTAAGTTCTTAGAGATATTTAAAAATATGACTGTTGTTATATATCAAAATGCTAAAAAAATCA
TAGATTTTAGGTCTTTTTTTGCTGATTTAGGCAAAAACGGGTCTAAGAACTTTAAATAATTTCTACTGTT
GTAGATGAGAAGTCATTTAATAAGGCCACTGTTAAAAGTCTAAGAACTTTAAATAATTTCTACTGTTGTA
GATGCTACTATTCCTGTGCCTTCAGATAATTCAGTCTAAGAACTTTAAATAATTTCTACTGTTGTAGATG
TCTAGAGCCTTTTGTATTAGTAGCCGGTCTAAGAACTTTAAATAATTTCTACTGTTGTAGATTAGCGATT
TATGAAGGTCATTTTTTTGTCTAGCTTTAATGCGGTAGTTTATCACAGTTAAATTGCTAACGCAGTCAGG
CACCGTGTATGAAATCTAACAATGCGCTCATCGTCATCCTCGGCACCGTCACCCTGGATGCTGTAGGCAT
AGGCTTGGTTATGCCGGTACTGCCGGGCCTCTTGCGGGATATCGTCCATTCCGACAGCATCGCCAGTCAC
TATGGCGTGCTGCTAGCGCTATATGCGTTGATGCAATTTCTATGCGCACCCGTTCTCGGAGCACTGTCCG
ACCGCTTTGGCCGCCGCCCAGTCCTGCTCGCTTCGCTACTTGGAGCCACTATCGACTACGCGATCATGGC
GACCACACCCGTCCTGTGGATCCTCTACGCCGGACGCATCGTGGCCGGCATCACCGGCGCCACAGGTGCG
GTTGCTGGCGCCTATATCGCCGACATCACCGATGGGGAAGATCGGGCTCGCCACTTCGGGCTCATGAGCG
CTTGTTTCGGCGTGGGTATGGTGGCAGGCCCCGTGGCCGGGGGACTGTTGGGCGCCATCTCCTTGCATGC
ACCATTCCTTGCGGCGGCGGTGCTCAACGGCCTCAACCTACTACTGGGCTGCTTCCTAATGCAGGAGTCG
CATAAGGGAGAGCGTCGACCGATGCCCTTGAGAGCCTTCAACCCAGTCAGCTCCTTCCGGTGGGCGCGGG
GCATGACTATCGTCGCCGCACTTATGACTGTCTTCTTTATCATGCAACTCGTAGGACAGGTGCCGGCAGC
GCTCTGGGTCATTTTCGGCGAGGACCGCTTTCGCTGGAGCGCGACGATGATCGGCCTGTCGCTTGCGGTA
TTCGGAATCTTGCACGCCCTCGCTCAAGCCTTCGTCACTGGTCCCGCCACCAAACGTTTCGGCGAGAAGC
AGGCCATTATCGCCGGCATGGCGGCCGACGCGCTGGGCTACGTCTTGCTGGCGTTCGCGACGCGAGGCTG
GATGGCCTTCCCCATTATGATTCTTCTCGCTTCCGGCGGCATCGGGATGCCCGCGTTGCAGGCCATGCTG
TCCAGGCAGGTAGATGACGACCATCAGGGACAGCTTCAAGGATCGCTCGCGGCTCTTACCAGCCTAACTT
CGATCATTGGACCGCTGATCGTCACGGCGATTTATGCCGCCTCGGCGAGCACATGGAACGGGTTGGCATG
GATTGTAGGCGCCGCCCTATACCTTGTCTGCCTCCCCGCGTTGCGTCGCGGTGCATGGAGCCGGGCCACC
TCGACCTGAATGGAAGCCGGCGGCACCTCGCTAACGGATTCACCACTCCAAGAATTGGAGCCAATCAATT
CTTGCGGAGAACTGTGAATGCGCAAACCAACCCTTGGCAGAACATATCCATCGCGTCCGCCATCTCCAGC
AGCCGCACGCGGCGCATCTCGGGCAGCGTTGGGTCCTGGCCACGGGTGCGCATGATCGTGCTCCTGTCGT
TGAGGACCCGGCTAGGCTGGCGGGGTTGCCTTACTGGTTAGCAGAATGAATCACCGATACGCGAGCGAAC
GTGAAGCGACTGCTGCTGCAAAACGTCTGCGACCTGAGCAACAACATGAATGGTCTTCGGTTTCCGTGTT
TCGTAAAGTCTGGAAACGCGGAAGTCCCCTACGTGCTGCTGAAGTTGCCCGCAACAGAGAGTGGAACCAA
CCGGTGATACCACGATACTATGACTGAGAGTCAACGCCATGAGCGGCCTCATTTCTTATTCTGAGTTACA
ACAGTCCGCACCGCTGCCGGTAGCTCCTTCCGGTGGGCGCGGGGCATGACTATCGTCGCCGCACTTATGA
CTGTCTTCTTTATCATGCAACTCGTAGGACAGGTGCCGGCAGCGCCCAACAGTCCCCCGGCCACGGGGCC
TGCCACCATACCCACGCCGAAACAAGCGCCCTGCACCATTATGTTCCGGATCTGCATCGCAGGATGCTGC
TGGCTACCCTGTGGAACACCTACATCTGTATTAACGAAGCGCTAACCGTTTTTATCAGGCTCTGGGAGGC
AGAATAAATGATCATATCGTCAATTATTACCTCCACGGGGAGAGCCTGAGCAAACTGGCCTCAGGCATTT
GAGAAGCACACGGTCACACTGCTTCCGGTAGTCAATAAACCGGTAAACCAGCAATAGACATAAGCGGCTA
TTTAACGACCCTGCCCTGAACCGACGACCGGGTCGAATTTGCTTTCGAATTTCTGCCATTCATCCGCTTA
TTATCACTTATTCAGGCGTAGCAACCAGGCGTTTAAGGGCACCAATAACTGCCTTAAAAAAATTACGCCC
CGCCCTGCCACTCATCGCAGTACTGTTGTAATTCATTAAGCATTCTGCCGACATGGAAGCCATCACAAAC
GGCATGATGAACCTGAATCGCCAGCGGCATCAGCACCTTGTCGCCTTGCGTATAATATTTGCCCATGGTG
AAAACGGGGGCGAAGAAGTTGTCCATATTGGCCACGTTTAAATCAAAACTGGTGAAACTCACCCAGGGAT
TGGCTGAGACGAAAAACATATTCTCAATAAACCCTTTAGGGAAATAGGCCAGGTTTTCACCGTAACACGC
CACATCTTGCGAATATATGTGTAGAAACTGCCGGAAATCGTCGTGGTATTCACTCCAGAGCGATGAAAAC
GTTTCAGTTTGCTCATGGAAAACGGTGTAACAAGGGTGAACACTATCCCATATCACCAGCTCACCGTCTT
TCATTGCCATACG
