LOCUS       Exported 818 bp ds-DNA linear SYN 20-MAY-2021
DEFINITION  Expresses FnCpf1 locus including Cas genes and spacers 1-4 of CRISPR
            array..
ACCESSION   .
VERSION     .
KEYWORDS    pY001 (pFnCpf1_full)
SOURCE      synthetic DNA construct
  ORGANISM  synthetic DNA construct
REFERENCE   1 (bases 1 to 818)
  AUTHORS   Zetsche B, Gootenberg JS, Abudayyeh OO, Slaymaker IM, Makarova KS,
            Essletzbichler P, Volz SE, Joung J, van der Oost J, Regev A, Koonin
            EV, Zhang F
  TITLE     Cpf1 Is a Single RNA-Guided Endonuclease of a Class 2 CRISPR-Cas
            System.
  JOURNAL   Cell. 2015 Sep 23. pii: S0092-8674(15)01200-3. doi:
            10.1016/j.cell.2015.09.038.
  PUBMED    26422227
REFERENCE   2 (bases 1 to 818)
  AUTHORS   .
  TITLE     Direct Submission
  JOURNAL   Exported May 20, 2021 from SnapGene Server 1.1.58
            http://www.snapgene.com
FEATURES             Location/Qualifiers
     source          1..818
                     /organism="synthetic DNA construct"
                     /mol_type="other DNA"
ORIGIN
        1 tcttattaat cagataaaat attttgatgc aatatttgtc ttaggtcatc caagttatta
       61 tccaaaattt ggttttaaac cagccacaga atatcagata aaatgtgaat atgatgtccc
      121 agcggatgtt tttatggtac tagatttgtc agctaaacta gctagtttaa aaggacaaac
      181 tgtctactat gccgatgagt ttggcaaaat tttttagatc tacaaaatta taaactaaat
      241 aaagattctt ataataactt tatatataat cgaaatgtag agaattttat aaggagtctt
      301 tatcatgtca atttatcaag aatttgttaa taaatatagt ttaagtaaaa ctctaagatt
      361 tgagttaatc ccacagggta aaacacttga aaacataaaa gcaagaggtt tgattttaga
      421 tgatgagaaa agagctaaag actacaaaaa ggctaaacaa ataattgata aatatcatca
      481 gttttttata gaggagatat taagttcggt ttgtattagc gaagatttat tacaaaacta
      541 ttctgatgtt tattttaaac ttaaaaagag tgatgatgat aatctacaaa aagattttaa
      601 aagtgcaaaa gatacgataa agaaacaaat atctgaatat ataaaggact cagagaaatt
      661 taagaatttg tttaatcaaa accttatcga tgctaaaaaa gggcaagagt cagatttaat
      721 tctatggcta aagcaatcta aggataatgg tatagaacta tttaaagcca atagtgatat
      781 cacagatata gatgaggcgt tagaaataat caaatctt
//
