>Addgene plasmid #69973 | pY001 (pFnCpf1_full) | addgene partial sequence | sequence record 125517 | pBRrevBam 5'-GGTGATGTCGGCGATATAGG-3'
ATGAGCGCATTGTTAGATTTCATACACGGTGCCTGACTGCGTTAGCAATTTAACTGTGATAAACTACCGC
ATTAAAGCTAGACAAAAAAATGACCTTCATAAATCGCTAATCTACAACAGTAGAAATTATTTAAAGTTCT
TAGACCGGCTACTAATACAAAAGGCTCTAGACATCTACAACAGTAGAAATTATTTAAAGTTCTTAGACTG
AATTATCTGAAGGCACA
