>Addgene plasmid #69973 | pY001 (pFnCpf1_full) | addgene partial sequence | sequence record 126412 | Cpf1-F 5'-tgggctaaaaggtctgatgc-3'
AATAATCAAGAGGGCAAAAAACTCAATTTGGTTATCAAAAATGAAGAGTATTTTGAGTTCGTGCAGAATA
GGAATAACTAATTCATTCAAGAATATATTACCCTGTCAGTTTAGCGACTATTACCTCTTTAATAATTTGC
AGGGGAATTATTTTAGTAATAGTAATATACACAAGAGTTATTGATTATATGGAAAATTATATTTAGATAA
CATGGTTAAATGATTTTATATTCTGTCCTTACTCGATATATTTGCATAATATCTATAGTAATGCCTCAGA
TACTACATACTATTCATCTAGCCAAACAAAAGGGCGCGATGCTCATAAAAGTATCGATAAAGGAATCTAT
AGTACCAAAAAAGATGACCTGATCGGTATCGATGTTATTAACCATAAATATGGTTTGGTTGGTAAAATTG
ATGTTTTTCATAAAGATAAGGGCTTACTTGTGGAGAGAAAAAGGCAAATCAAGACTATCTATGATGGCTA
TAAATATCAGCTTTATGCGCAATATTTTTGTCTCCAAGAGATGGGCTATGATGTCAAAGCCATTAAATTT
TATTCGATGGTTGATAATAAATCATACCCAATAGCTATACCAACTTCAGCTGAGTTAGAAAAGTTTGAAA
AACATATTCAAACAATCAAGCAATATAATCCAATGGATAACTCATTTAGGCAAAATATTGAAAAGTGTAA
ATTTTGTATATATGCAAACTTATGTGATAAAACGGACTTGTAGATTATGTTTAGTAAAAATGATATTGAA
TCAAAGAATATAGTTTT
